Addgene plasmid #225904: pmRNA-mCherry-A120
Purpose: In vitro transcription of cap-dependently translated mRNA encoding mCherry.
Depositing lab: Tom Brown. Depositing organization: University of Oxford. Publication: Enhancing cap-independent translation of linear mRNA. Golojuch S, Largey B, El-Sagheer AH, Brown T. Nat Commun. 2025 Oct 16;16(1):9205. doi: 10.1038/s41467-025-64257-6. PubMed 41102175.
Backbone
  Vector backbone: pCI
  Backbone manufacturer: Promega
  Vector type: Mammalian Expression, Synthetic Biology ; mRNA preparation
Growth in bacteria
  Bacterial resistance: Kanamycin, 30 μg/mL
  Growth temperature: 30°C
  Growth strain: NEB Stable
  Copy number: High Copy
Gene/Insert 1
  Gene/Insert name: A-inserted T7 class III Φ6.5 promoter
  Species: Synthetic
  Insert size (bp): 20
Gene/Insert 2
  Gene/Insert name: mCherry
  Species: Synthetic
  Insert size (bp): 711
Gene/Insert 3
  Gene/Insert name: 2x β-globin UTR
  Species: Synthetic
  Insert size (bp): 270
Gene/Insert 4
  Gene/Insert name: poly(A) tail
  Species: Synthetic
  Insert size (bp): 120
Resource information
  A portion of this plasmid was derived from a plasmid made by: Stephen Ikeda (pRNA2-(A)128, Addgene plasmid #174006; RRID:Addgene_174006). Frederic Meunier (pmCherry-N1 GBP (GBP-mCherry), Addgene plasmid #162879; RRID:Addgene_162879).
Terms and licenses: Academic/Nonprofit Terms; Industry Terms: Not Available to Industry
Depositor comments: The A120 sequence can undergo recombination, resulting in its shortening to ~A80 or less. The likelihood of this recombination is significantly reduced when the plasmid is maintained in NEB® Stable Competent E. coli at 30 °C with 30 μg/mL kanamycin. Nevertheless, we recommend picking several colonies and verifying the poly(A) tail length. The length of the A120 sequence can be assessed through a double restriction digest using AarI and PmeI in rCutSmart™ Buffer, followed by analysis on a 3.0% agarose (1x TBE) gel. We do not recommend relying on sequencing to assess the poly(A) tail length, as long homopolymer sequences are often misread and appear shorter than they actually are. A DNA template for in vitro transcription can be prepared from this plasmid using AarI restriction digest. The presence of the A-inserted T7 class III Φ6.5 promoter facilitates highly efficient in vitro transcription priming with trinucleotide cap analogues such as CleanCap or other IVT primers, such as CleaN3, containing AG dinucleotide sequence that base-pairs with the promoter.
How to cite: pmRNA-mCherry-A120 was a gift from Tom Brown (Addgene plasmid # 225904 ; http://n2t.net/addgene:225904 ; RRID:Addgene_225904)
