[The description below was written by a language model from this plasmid's Addgene catalogue record and pLannotate feature annotations shown in this document.]
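Description:
pmRNA-mCherry-A120 is a template plasmid for producing mCherry-encoding mRNA by in vitro transcription. It is built on the Promega pCI mammalian expression backbone and catalogued for mammalian expression, synthetic biology and mRNA preparation. It replicates in E. coli from a high-copy ColE1/pUC-type origin and is selected with kanamycin through a Tn5 aminoglycoside phosphotransferase (NeoR/KanR) gene driven by the bla (AmpR) promoter. An f1 phage origin is also annotated, along with small backbone remnants (lacZα, bom and rop fragments). The pCI-derived CMV enhancer/promoter and chimeric β-globin/immunoglobulin intron remain upstream of the cassette, and an SV40 poly(A) signal lies downstream in the reverse orientation.

The functional unit begins with a modified, "A-inserted" T7 class III Φ6.5 promoter, which the annotation detects only as a T7 promoter fragment. This change makes transcripts start with an AG dinucleotide, so transcription can be primed efficiently with trinucleotide cap analogues such as CleanCap or with other AG-containing IVT primers. A short multiple cloning site is followed by the mCherry coding sequence. Next come two tandem copies of a β-globin 3′ UTR, which the feature table labels as β-globin poly(A) fragments; this arrangement is commonly used to stabilise synthetic mRNA. A template-encoded 120-nucleotide poly(A) tract follows. Digestion with the type IIS enzyme AarI generates the linear run-off template for transcription.

The resulting capped, polyadenylated transcript is intended as a cap-dependently translated fluorescent reporter mRNA, from a study of cap-independent translation of linear mRNA. The depositor warns that the A120 tract is prone to recombinational shortening to about A80 or less in bacteria. Sequencing tends to under-report such long homopolymers, so tail length is better checked by restriction digest.
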