Features (pLannotate 1.2.2; 17 found; start..end, strand, type, name):
     74..662     +  rep_origin     ori: high-copy-number ColE1/pMB1/pBR322/pUC origin of replication
    875..1252    +  enhancer       CMV enhancer: human cytomegalovirus immediate early enhancer
   1254..1453    +  promoter       CMV promoter: human cytomegalovirus (CMV) immediate early promoter
   1592..1724    +  intron         chimeric intron: chimera between introns from human β-globin and immunoglobulin heavy chain genes
   1782..1798    +  promoter       T7 promoter (fragment): promoter for bacteriophage T7 RNA polymerase
   1823..1903    +  misc_feature   MCS: multiple cloning site
   1911..2618    +  CDS            mCherry: mCherry is a basic (constitutively fluorescent) red fluorescent protein published in 2004, derived from Discosoma sp.. It is reported to be a very rapidly-maturing monomer with low acid sensitivity.
   2632..2763    +  polyA_signal   β-globin poly(A) (fragment): human β-globin polyadenylation signal
   2769..2901    +  polyA_signal   β-globin poly(A) (fragment): human β-globin polyadenylation signal
   3095..3216    -  polyA_signal   SV40 poly(A) signal: SV40 polyadenylation signal
   3239..3307    -  CDS            large T antigen (fragment): large T antigen from SV40 (simian virus 40)
   3326..3393    +  CDS            lacZα (fragment): LacZα fragment of β-galactosidase; lacZ fragment
   3397..3825    +  rep_origin     f1 ori (sequence partly withheld): f1 bacteriophage origin of replication; arrow indicates direction of (+) strand synthesis
   3853..3952    -  misc_feature   bom (fragment): basis of mobility region from pBR322
   4054..4089    -  CDS            rop (fragment): Rop protein, which maintains plasmids at low copy number; rop
   4184..4288    +  promoter       AmpR promoter: bla
   4289..5083    +  CDS            NeoR/KanR: aminoglycoside phosphotransferase from Tn5; aph(3')-II (or nptII); confers resistance to neomycin, kanamycin, and G418 (Geneticin®)
>Addgene plasmid #225904 | pmRNA-mCherry-A120 | addgene full sequence | sequence record 451687 | Addgene NGS Result
TGACCAAAATCCCTTAACGTGAGTTTTCGTTCCACTGAGCGTCAGACCCCGTAGAAAAGATCAAAGGATC
TTCTTGAGATCCTTTTTTTCTGCGCGTAATCTGCTGCTTGCAAACAAAAAAACCACCGCTACCAGCGGTG
GTTTGTTTGCCGGATCAAGAGCTACCAACTCTTTTTCCGAAGGTAACTGGCTTCAGCAGAGCGCAGATAC
CAAATACTGTTCTTCTAGTGTAGCCGTAGTTAGGCCACCACTTCAAGAACTCTGTAGCACCGCCTACATA
CCTCGCTCTGCTAATCCTGTTACCAGTGGCTGCTGCCAGTGGCGATAAGTCGTGTCTTACCGGGTTGGAC
TCAAGACGATAGTTACCGGATAAGGCGCAGCGGTCGGGCTGAACGGGGGGTTCGTGCACACAGCCCAGCT
TGGAGCGAACGACCTACACCGAACTGAGATACCTACAGCGTGAGCTATGAGAAAGCGCCACGCTTCCCGA
AGGGAGAAAGGCGGACAGGTATCCGGTAAGCGGCAGGGTCGGAACAGGAGAGCGCACGAGGGAGCTTCCA
GGGGGAAACGCCTGGTATCTTTATAGTCCTGTCGGGTTTCGCCACCTCTGACTTGAGCGTCGATTTTTGT
GATGCTCGTCAGGGGGGCGGAGCCTATGGAAAAACGCCAGCAACGCGGCCTTTTTACGGTTCCTGGCCTT
TTGCTGGCCTTTTGCTCACATGGCTCGACAGATCATCAATATTGGCCATTAGCCATATTATTCATTGGTT
ATATAGCATAAATCAATATTGGCTATTGGCCATTGCATACGTTGTATCTATATCATAATATGTACATTTA
TATTGGCTCATGTCCAATATGACCGCCATGTTGGCATTGATTATTGACTAGTTATTAATAGTAATCAATT
ACGGGGTCATTAGTTCATAGCCCATATATGGAGTTCCGCGTTACATAACTTACGGTAAATGGCCCGCCTG
GCTGACCGCCCAACGACCCCCGCCCATTGACGTCAATAATGACGTATGTTCCCATAGTAACGCCAATAGG
GACTTTCCATTGACGTCAATGGGTGGAGTATTTACGGTAAACTGCCCACTTGGCAGTACATCAAGTGTAT
CATATGCCAAGTCCGCCCCCTATTGACGTCAATGACGGTAAATGGCCCGCCTGGCATTATGCCCAGTACA
TGACCTTACGGGACTTTCCTACTTGGCAGTACATCTACGTATTAGTCATCGCTATTACCATGGTGATGCG
GTTTTGGCAGTACACCAATGGGCGTGGATAGCGGTTTGACTCACGGGGATTTCCAAGTCTCCACCCCATT
GACGTCAATGGGAGTTTGTTTTGGCACCAAAATCAACGGGACTTTCCAAAATGTCGTAATAACCCCGCCC
CGTTGACGCAAATGGGCGGTAGGCGTGTACGGTGGGAGGTCTATATAAGCAGAGCTCGTTTAGTGAACCG
TCAGATCACTAGACGCTTTATTGCGGTAGTTTATCACAGTTAAATTGCTAACGCAGTCAGTGCTTCTGAC
ACAACAGTCTCGAACTTAAGCTGCAGAAGTTGGTCGTGAGGCACTGGGCAGGTAAGTATCAAGGTTACAA
GACAGGTTTAAGGAGACCAATAGAAACTGGGCTTGTCGAGACAGAGAAGACTCTTGCGTTTCTGATAGGC
ACCTATTGGTCTTACTGACATCCACTTTGCCTTTCTCTCCACAGGTGTCCACTCCCAGTTCAATTACAGC
TCTTAAGGCTAGAGTCACCTGCAACATGACTTAATACGACTCACTATAAGGAGAGATATCACGCGTTCTA
GAGCTAGCGCTACCGGACTCAGATCTCGAGCTCAAGCTTCGAATTCTGCAGTCGACGGTACCGCGGGCCC
GGGATCCACCGGTCGCCACCATGGTGAGCAAGGGCGAGGAGGATAACATGGCCATCATCAAGGAGTTCAT
GCGCTTCAAGGTGCACATGGAGGGCTCCGTGAACGGCCACGAGTTCGAGATCGAGGGCGAGGGCGAGGGC
CGCCCCTACGAGGGCACCCAGACCGCCAAGCTGAAGGTGACCAAGGGTGGCCCCCTGCCCTTCGCCTGGG
ACATCCTGTCCCCTCAGTTCATGTACGGCTCCAAGGCCTACGTGAAGCACCCCGCCGACATCCCCGACTA
CTTGAAGCTGTCCTTCCCCGAGGGCTTCAAGTGGGAGCGCGTGATGAACTTCGAGGACGGCGGCGTGGTG
ACCGTGACCCAGGACTCCTCCCTGCAGGACGGCGAGTTCATCTACAAGGTGAAGCTGCGCGGCACCAACT
TCCCCTCCGACGGCCCCGTAATGCAGAAGAAGACCATGGGCTGGGAGGCCTCCTCCGAGCGGATGTACCC
CGAGGACGGCGCCCTGAAGGGCGAGATCAAGCAGAGGCTGAAGCTGAAGGACGGCGGCCACTACGACGCT
GAGGTCAAGACCACCTACAAGGCCAAGAAGCCCGTGCAGCTGCCCGGCGCCTACAACGTCAACATCAAGT
TGGACATCACCTCCCACAACGAGGACTACACCATCGTGGAACAGTACGAACGCGCCGAGGGCCGCCACTC
CACCGGCGGCATGGACGAGCTGTACAAGTAAAGCGGCCGCAGCTCGCTTTCTTGCTGTCCAATTTCTATT
AAAGGTTCCTTTGTTCCCTAAGTCCAACTACTAAACTGGGGGATATTATGAAGGGCCTTGAGCATTTGGA
TTCTGCCTAATAAAAAACATTTATTTTCATTGCGTTTAGCTCGCTTTCTTGCTGTCCAATTTCTATTAAA
GGTTCCTTTGTTCCCTAAGTCCAACTACTAAACTGGGGGATATTATGAAGGGCCTTGAGCATTTGGATTC
TGCCTAATAAAAAACATTTATTTTCATTGCATTTAAATGTTTAAACAAAAAAAAAAAAAAAAAAAAAAAA
AAAAAAAAAAAAAAAAAAAAAAAAAAAAAAAAAAAAAAAAAAAAAAAAAAAAAAAAAAAAAAAAAAAAAA
AAAAAAAAAAAAAAAAAAAAAAAAAAAAAAGCAGGTGGGAGGGTACGTTCGTGATAAACAAACGGCCGCT
TCGAGCAGACATGATAAGATACATTGATGAGTTTGGACAAACCACAACTAGAATGCAGTGAAAAAAATGC
TTTATTTGTGAAATTTGTGATGCTATTGCTTTATTTGTAACCATTATAAGCTGCAATAAACAAGTTAACA
ACAACAATTGCATTCATTTTATGTTTCAGGTTCAGGGGGAGATGTGGGAGGTTTTTTAAAGCAAGTAAAA
CCTCTACAAATGTGGTAAAATCGATAAGGATCAGGGCTGGCGTAATAGCGAAGAGGCCCGCACCGATCGC
CCTTCCCAACAGTTGCGCAGCCTGAATGGCGAATGG
[124 nt withheld, positions 3397-3520]
C
[91 nt withheld, positions 3522-3612]
A
[49 nt withheld, positions 3614-3662]
CCTTTGACGTTGGAGTCCACGTTCTTT
[37 nt withheld, positions 3690-3726]
ACCCTATCTCGGTCTATTCTTTTGATTTATAAGGGATTTTGCCGATTTCGGCCTATTGGTTAAAAAATGA
GCTGATTTAACAAAAATTTAACGCGAATTTTAACAAAATATTAACGCTTACAATTTCCTGATGCGGTATT
TTCTCCTTACGCATCTGTGCGGTATTTCACACCGCATATGGTGCACTCTCAGTACAATCTGCTCTGATGC
CGCATAGTTAAGCCAGCCCCGACACCCGCCAACACCCGCTGACGCGCCCTGACGGGCTTGTCTGCTCCCG
GCATCCGCTTACAGACAAGCTGTGACCGTCTCCGGGAGCTGCATGTGTCAGAGGTTTTCACCGTCATCAC
CGAAACGCGCGAGACGAAAGGGCCTCGTGATACGCCTATTTTTATAGGTTAATGTCATGATAATAATGGT
TTCTTAGACGTCAGGTGGCACTTTTCGGGGAAATGTGCGCGGAACCCCTATTTGTTTATTTTTCTAAATA
CATTCAAATATGTATCCGCTCATGAGACAATAACCCTGATAAATGCTTCAATAATATTGAAAAAGGAAGA
GTATGATTGAACAAGATGGATTGCACGCAGGTTCTCCGGCCGCTTGGGTGGAGAGGCTATTCGGCTATGA
CTGGGCACAACAGACAATCGGCTGCTCTGATGCCGCCGTGTTCCGGCTGTCAGCGCAGGGGCGCCCGGTT
CTTTTTGTCAAGACCGACCTGTCCGGTGCCCTGAATGAACTGCAAGACGAGGCAGCGCGGCTATCGTGGC
TGGCCACGACGGGCGTTCCTTGCGCAGCTGTGCTCGACGTTGTCACTGAAGCGGGAAGGGACTGGCTGCT
ATTGGGCGAAGTGCCGGGGCAGGATCTCCTGTCATCTCACCTTGCTCCTGCCGAGAAAGTATCCATCATG
GCTGATGCAATGCGGCGGCTGCATACGCTTGATCCGGCTACCTGCCCATTCGACCACCAAGCGAAACATC
GCATCGAGCGAGCACGTACTCGGATGGAAGCCGGTCTTGTCGATCAGGATGATCTGGACGAAGAGCATCA
GGGGCTCGCGCCAGCCGAACTGTTCGCCAGGCTCAAGGCGAGCATGCCCGACGGCGAGGATCTCGTCGTG
ACCCATGGCGATGCCTGCTTGCCGAATATCATGGTGGAAAATGGCCGCTTTTCTGGATTCATCGACTGTG
GCCGGCTGGGTGTGGCGGACCGCTATCAGGACATAGCGTTGGCTACCCGTGATATTGCTGAAGAGCTTGG
CGGCGAATGGGCTGACCGCTTCCTCGTGCTTTACGGTATCGCCGCTCCCGATTCGCAGCGCATCGCCTTC
TATCGCCTTCTTGACGAGTTCTTCTGACTGTCAGACCAAGTTTACTCATATATACTTTAGATTGATTTAA
AACTTCATTTTTAATTTAAAAGGATCTAGGTGAAGATCCTTTTTGATAATCTCA
